Addgene plasmid #53012: pHL 342
Purpose: PLtetO-1:mCherry, PLlacO-1:araC, Plar:ompC::gfp
Depositing lab: Han Lim. Depositing organization: University of California, Berkeley. Publication: Direct comparison of small RNA and transcription factor signaling. Hussein R, Lim HN. Nucleic Acids Res. 2012 May 22. 10.1093/nar/gks439 PubMed 22618873.
Backbone
  Vector backbone: unknown
  Backbone manufacturer: Lim lab
  Vector type: Bacterial Expression, Synthetic Biology
Growth in bacteria
  Bacterial resistance: Ampicillin, 100 μg/mL
  Growth temperature: 37°C
  Growth strain: DH5alpha
  Copy number: High Copy
Gene/Insert 1
  Gene/Insert name: mCherry
  Species: Synthetic
  Promoter: pLtetO-1
  Cloning method: Unknown
  Sequencing primers: 5′ unknown
Gene/Insert 2
  Gene/Insert name: araC
  Species: E. coli
  Promoter: pLlacO-1
  Cloning method: Unknown
  Sequencing primers: 5′ unknown
Gene/Insert 3
  Gene/Insert name: ompC (alt name: target mRNA)
  Species: E. coli
  Mutation: contains -81 to +36 relative to start codon
  Promoter: Plar
  Tag / fusion protein: gfp (C terminal on insert)
  Cloning method: Unknown
  Sequencing primers: 5′ unknown; 3′ GFP-R
Terms and licenses: Academic/Nonprofit Terms; Industry Terms: Not Available to Industry
How to cite: pHL 342 was a gift from Han Lim (Addgene plasmid # 53012 ; http://n2t.net/addgene:53012 ; RRID:Addgene_53012)
