[The description below was written by a language model from this plasmid's Addgene catalogue record.]
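Description:
pHL 342 is a high-copy bacterial expression plasmid built for synthetic biology work in E. coli. It is selected with ampicillin. The record lists the backbone only as an in-house, otherwise unspecified vector, and no origin of replication or feature table is provided, so the details of its replication machinery are not stated.

The plasmid carries three separate expression cassettes. The first places the red fluorescent protein mCherry under PLtetO-1, a synthetic phage lambda PL-derived promoter bearing tet operators, so it is repressed by TetR and induced by tetracycline analogues. The second expresses the E. coli transcription factor AraC from PLlacO-1, the analogous PL-derived promoter controlled by LacI and induced with IPTG. The third is a reporter for target gene output: a fragment of E. coli ompC spanning positions -81 to +36 relative to the start codon, meaning the 5′ untranslated leader plus the first few codons, is fused at its C-terminal end to gfp and driven by a promoter named Plar. The record does not define Plar, though its pairing with a tunable araC cassette suggests it is the AraC-responsive element of the circuit.

The ompC fragment is annotated as a "target mRNA", and the associated study compares signalling by small RNAs with signalling by transcription factors. In this arrangement, AraC levels can be tuned to regulate transcription of the ompC::gfp fusion, with GFP fluorescence as the readout. The ompC leader would also make the same reporter suitable for post-transcriptional control by a small RNA. The mCherry cassette appears to occupy the tet-controlled position as a fluorescent stand-in or control, although the record does not state its exact role.
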