>Addgene plasmid #53012 | pHL 342 | addgene partial sequence | sequence record 83874 | GFP-R 5'-CCATCTAATTCAACAAGAATTGGGACAAC-3'
CTTTACGCATGCTAGCTGGGACCAGGAGGGACAGTACTTTAACTTTCATGTTATTAACCCTCTGTTATAT
GCCTTTATTTGCTTTTTTATGCCACTGCATACTGATTAACCCTCATTAATCAGTCGGCAAGTCGACTGAA
TCCAACATACGAGCCGGAAGCATAAAGTGTAAAGCTTAGGATCCGCTAATCTTATGGATAAAAATGCTAT
GACGTCAGGTGGCACTTTTCGGGGAAATGTGCGCGGAACCCCTATTTGTTTATTTTTCTAAATACATTCA
AATATGTATCCGCTCATGAGACAATAACCCTGATAAATGCTTCAATAATATTGAAAAAGGAAGAGTATGA
GTATTCAACATTTCCGTGTCGCCCTTATTCCCTTTTTTGCGGCATTTTGCCTTCCTGTTTTTGCTCACCC
AGAAACGCTGGTGAAAGTAAAAGATGCTGAAGATCAGTTGGGTGCACGAGTGGGTTACATCGAACTGGAT
CTCAACAGCGGTAAGATCCTTGAGAGTTTTCGCCCCGAAGAACGTTTTCCAATGATGAGCACTTTTAAAG
TTCTGCTATGTGGCGCGGTATTATCCCGTATTGACGCCGGGCAAGAGCAACTCGGTCGCCGCATACACTA
TTCTCAGAATGACTTGGTTGAGTACTCACCAGTCACAGAAAAGCATCTTACGGATGGCATGACAGTAAGA
GAATTATGCAGTGCTGCCATAACCATGAGTGATAACACTGCGGCCAACTTACTTCTGACAACGATCGGAG
GACCGAAGGAGCTAACCGCTTTTTTGCACAACATGGGGGA
