>Addgene plasmid #53012 | pHL 342 | addgene partial sequence | sequence record 84141 | mCherry-R 5'-TTGGTCACCTTCAGCTTGG-3'
TCGCCCTCGCCCTCGATCTCGAACTCGTGGCCGTTCACGGAGCCCTCCATGTGCACCTTGAAGCGCATGA
ACTCCTTGATGATGGCCATGTTATCCTCCTCGCCCTTGCTCACCATTTTTTTTCCTCCTTACCCGGGAGT
ATCTCTATCACTGATAGGGATGTCAATCTCTATCACTGATAGGGAGGATCCTGAGCGGATACATATTTGA
ATGTATTTAGAAAAATAAACAAAAGAGTTTGTAGAAACGCAAAAAGGCCATCCGTCAGGATGGCCTTCTG
CTTAATTTGATGCCTGGCAGTTTATGGCGGGCGTCCTGCCCGCCACCCTCCGGGCCGTTGCTTCGCAACG
TTCAAATCCGCTCCCGGCGGATTTGTCCTACTCAGGAGAGCGTTCACCGACAAACAACAGATAAAACGAA
AGGCCCAGTCTTTCGACTGAGCCTTTCGTTTTATTTGATGCCTGGCAGTTCCCTACTCTCGCATGGGGAG
ACCCCACACTACCATCGGCGCTACGGCGTTTCACTTCTGAGTTCGGCATGGGGTCAGGTGGGACCACCGC
GCTACTGCCGCCAGGCAAATTCTGTTTTATCAGACCGCTTCTGCGTTCTGATTTAATCTGTATCAGGCTG
AAAATCTTCTCTCATCCGCCAAAACAGCCAAGCTAGCTTTTATTTGTAGAGCTCATCCATGCCATGTGTA
ATCCCAGCAGCTGTTACAAACTCAAGAAGGACCATGTGGTCTCTCTTTTCGTTGGGATCTTTCGAAAGGG
CAGAT
