>Addgene plasmid #53012 | pHL 342 | addgene partial sequence | sequence record 84145 | mCherry-F 5'-ccccgtaatgcagaagaaga-3'
GTACCCCGAGGACGGCGCCCTGAAGGGCGAGATCAAGCAGAGGCTGAAGCTGAAGGACGGCGGCCACTAC
GACGCCGAGGTCAAGACCACCTACAAGGCCAAGAAGCCCGTGCAGCTTCCCGGCGCCTACAACGTCAACA
TCAAGCTGGACATCACCTCCCACAACGAGGACTACACCATCGTGGAACAGTACGAGCGCGCCGAGGGCCG
CCACTCAACCGGCGGCATGGACGAGCTGTACAAGTAAAAGCTTTAATCGTACAGGGTAGTACAAATAAAA
AAGGCACGTCAGATGACGTGCCTTTTTTCTTGTGAGCAGTGAATTCGATCCATAAATGTGAGCGGATAAC
ATTGACATTGTGAGCGGATAACAAGATACTCCCGGGTAAGGAGGAGGTACCATGGCTGAAGCGCAAAATG
ATCCCCTGCTGCCGGGATACTCGTTTAACGCCCATCTGGTGGCGGGTTTAACGCCGATTGAGGCCAACGG
TTATCTCGATTTTTTTATCGACCGACCGCTGGGAATGAAAGGTTATATTCTCAATCTCACCATTCGCGGT
CAGGGGGTGGTGAAAAATCAGGGACGAGAATTTGTCTGCCGACCGGGTGATATTTTGCTGTTCCCGCCAG
GAGAGATTCATCACTACGGTCGTCATCCGGAGGCTCGCGAATGGTATCACCAGTGGGTTTACTTTCGTCC
GCGCGCCTACTGGCATGAATGGCTTAACTGGCCGTCAATATTTGCCAATACGGGTTTCTTTCGCCCGGAT
GAAGCGCACCAGCCGCATTTCAGCGACCTGTTTGGGCAAATCATTAACGCCGGGCAAGG
